Addgene plasmid #124108: pET21a-GlnRS-His
Purpose: Bacterial expression plasmid for PURE system components
Depositing lab: Sebastian Maerkl & Takuya Ueda. Depositing organization: The University of Tokyo. Publication: Cell-free translation reconstituted with purified components. Shimizu Y, Inoue A, Tomari Y, Suzuki T, Yokogawa T, Nishikawa K, Ueda T. Nat Biotechnol. 2001 Aug;19(8):751-5. doi: 10.1038/90802. PubMed 11479568.
Backbone
  Vector backbone: pET21a(+)
  Vector type: Bacterial Expression
Growth in bacteria
  Bacterial resistance: Ampicillin, 100 μg/mL
  Growth temperature: 37°C
  Growth strain: DH5alpha ; JM109
  Copy number: High Copy
Gene/Insert
  Gene/Insert name: Glutaminyl-tRNA ligase (alt names: glnS; GlnRS)
  Species: Escherichia coli
  Entrez Gene: glnS (a.k.a. b0680, ECK0668, JW0666)
  Tag / fusion protein: 6x-His (C terminal on insert)
  Cloning method: Restriction Enzyme; 5′ cloning site Unknown (unknown if destroyed)
Terms and licenses: Academic/Nonprofit Terms; Industry Terms: Not Available to Industry
Depositor comments: It is recommended to screen DNA preps from multiple colonies by Sanger sequencing, as this plasmid may be prone to deletions in the promoter region.
How to cite: pET21a-GlnRS-His was a gift from Sebastian Maerkl & Takuya Ueda (Addgene plasmid # 124108 ; http://n2t.net/addgene:124108 ; RRID:Addgene_124108)
