[The description below was written by a language model from this plasmid's Addgene catalogue record and pLannotate feature annotations shown in this document.]
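Description:
pET21a-GlnRS-His is a bacterial expression plasmid of about 7.0 kb, built on the pET21a(+) backbone. It carries the Escherichia coli glnS gene encoding glutaminyl-tRNA ligase (glutaminyl-tRNA synthetase, GlnRS). It replicates in E. coli from a ColE1/pMB1-type origin and is selected with ampicillin through the bla (β-lactamase) gene and its own promoter. The backbone also retains the pBR322 bom region, the rop gene, an f1 phage origin that allows single-stranded DNA production, and short remnants of the pBR322 tetracycline resistance gene that are not expected to be functional. The catalogue lists the plasmid as high copy, although the annotated rop gene normally acts to moderate copy number.

The expression cassette follows the standard pET design. A T7 promoter is followed immediately by a lac operator, then the strong ribosome binding site from T7 gene 10, the glnS open reading frame and a T7 terminator. A plasmid-borne lacI gene supplies lac repressor, so transcription stays repressed until induction with IPTG in a host that provides T7 RNA polymerase. An 18 bp histidine-tag feature lies just downstream of glnS, consistent with the C-terminal 6xHis tag recorded for the insert, which allows purification by metal-affinity chromatography. The short "SET1" fragment annotated between the tag and the terminator is probably a similarity hit to T7-derived vector sequence rather than a designed fusion partner.

The plasmid belongs to a set used to produce the individually purified components of the PURE reconstituted cell-free translation system, in which GlnRS charges tRNA with glutamine. The cloning sites are not recorded. The depositors note that the plasmid may be prone to deletions in the promoter region, so the sequence of individual isolates should be verified.
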