Features (pLannotate 1.2.2; 19 found; start..end, strand, type, name):
      1..140     -  misc_feature   bom: basis of mobility region from pBR322
    242..433     -  CDS            rop: Rop protein, which maintains plasmids at low copy number; rop
    450..830     +  CDS            YPB1_ECOLX: Protein predicted: Swiss-Prot protein existence level 4. From Escherichia coli.
    902..1193    -  CDS            TcR (fragment): tetracycline efflux protein; tet; confers resistance to tetracycline
   1208..1229    -  protein_bind   CAP binding site: CAP binding activates transcription in the presence of cAMP. E. coli catabolite activator protein
   1242..2324    -  CDS            lacI: lac repressor; lacI; The lac repressor binds to the lac operator to inhibit transcription in E. coli. This inhibition can be relieved by adding lactose or isopropyl-β-D-thiogalactopyranoside (IPTG).
   2325..2402    -  promoter       lacI promoter: lacI
   2410..2689    -  CDS            TcR (fragment): tetracycline efflux protein; tet; confers resistance to tetracycline
   2711..2729    +  promoter       T7 promoter: promoter for bacteriophage T7 RNA polymerase
   2730..2754    +  protein_bind   lac operator: The lac repressor binds to the lac operator to inhibit transcription in E. coli. This inhibition can be relieved by adding lactose or isopropyl-β-D-thiogalactopyranoside (IPTG). lac repressor encoded by lacI
   2769..2791    +  RBS            RBS: efficient ribosome binding site from bacteriophage T7 gene 10 (Olins and Rangwala, 1989)
   2799..4460    +  CDS            glnS: SYQ_ECOLI - Experimental evidence at protein level: Swiss-Prot protein existence level 1. From Escherichia coli (strain K12).
   4467..4484    +  CDS            9xHis (fragment): 9xHis affinity tag
   4494..4543    +  CDS            SET1 (fragment): solubility-enhancement tag derived from T7 phage gene 10B
   4551..4598    +  terminator     T7 terminator: transcription terminator for bacteriophage T7 RNA polymerase
   4635..5063    +  rep_origin     f1 ori (sequence partly withheld): f1 bacteriophage origin of replication; arrow indicates direction of (+) strand synthesis
   5116..5220    +  promoter       AmpR promoter: bla
   5221..6081    +  CDS            AmpR: β-lactamase; bla; confers resistance to ampicillin, carbenicillin, and related antibiotics
   6252..6840    +  rep_origin     ori: high-copy-number ColE1/pMB1/pBR322/pUC origin of replication
>Addgene plasmid #124108 | pET21a-GlnRS-His | addgene full sequence | sequence record 258308 | Addgene NGS Result
CCTGATGCGGTATTTTCTCCTTACGCATCTGTGCGGTATTTCACACCGCAATGGTGCACTCTCAGTACAA
TCTGCTCTGATGCCGCATAGTTAAGCCAGTATACACTCCGCTATCGCTACGTGACTGGGTCATGGCTGCG
CCCCGACACCCGCCAACACCCGCTGACGCGCCCTGACGGGCTTGTCTGCTCCCGGCATCCGCTTACAGAC
AAGCTGTGACCGTCTCCGGGAGCTGCATGTGTCAGAGGTTTTCACCGTCATCACCGAAACGCGCGAGGCA
GCTGCGGTAAAGCTCATCAGCGTGGTCGTGAAGCGATTCACAGATGTCTGCCTGTTCATCCGCGTCCAGC
TCGTTGAGTTTCTCCAGAAGCGTTAATGTCTGGCTTCTGATAAAGCGGGCCATGTTAAGGGCGGTTTTTT
CCTGTTTGGTCACTGATGCCTCCGTGTAAGGGGGATTTCTGTTCATGGGGGTAATGATACCGATGAAACG
AGAGAGGATGCTCACGATACGGGTTACTGATGATGAACATGCCCGGTTACTGGAACGTTGTGAGGGTAAA
CAACTGGCGGTATGGATGCGGCGGGACCAGAGAAAAATCACTCAGGGTCAATGCCAGCGCTTCGTTAATA
CAGATGTAGGTGTTCCACAGGGTAGCCAGCAGCATCCTGCGATGCAGATCCGGAACATAATGGTGCAGGG
CGCTGACTTCCGCGTTTCCAGACTTTACGAAACACGGAAACCGAAGACCATTCATGTTGTTGCTCAGGTC
GCAGACGTTTTGCAGCAGCAGTCGCTTCACGTTCGCTCGCGTATCGGTGATTCATTCTGCTAACCAGTAA
GGCAACCCCGCCAGCCTAGCCGGGTCCTCAACGACAGGAGCACGATCATGCGCACCCGTGGGGCCGCCAT
GCCGGCGATAATGGCCTGCTTCTCGCCGAAACGTTTGGTGGCGGGACCAGTGACGAAGGCTTGAGCGAGG
GCGTGCAAGATTCCGAATACCGCAAGCGACAGGCCGATCATCGTCGCGCTCCAGCGAAAGCGGTCCTCGC
CGAAAATGACCCAGAGCGCTGCCGGCACCTGTCCTACGAGTTGCATGATAAAGAAGACAGTCATAAGTGC
GGCGACGATAGTCATGCCCCGCGCCCACCGGAAGGAGCTGACTGGGTTGAAGGCTCTCAAGGGCATCGGT
CGAGATCCCGGTGCCTAATGAGTGAGCTAACTTACATTAATTGCGTTGCGCTCACTGCCCGCTTTCCAGT
CGGGAAACCTGTCGTGCCAGCTGCATTAATGAATCGGCCAACGCGCGGGGAGAGGCGGTTTGCGTATTGG
GCGCCAGGGTGGTTTTTCTTTTCACCAGTGAGACGGGCAACAGCTGATTGCCCTTCACCGCCTGGCCCTG
AGAGAGTTGCAGCAAGCGGTCCACGCTGGTTTGCCCCAGCAGGCGAAAATCCTGTTTGATGGTGGTTAAC
GGCGGGATATAACATGAGCTGTCTTCGGTATCGTCGTATCCCACTACCGAGATATCCGCACCAACGCGCA
GCCCGGACTCGGTAATGGCGCGCATTGCGCCCAGCGCCATCTGATCGTTGGCAACCAGCATCGCAGTGGG
AACGATGCCCTCATTCAGCATTTGCATGGTTTGTTGAAAACCGGACATGGCACTCCAGTCGCCTTCCCGT
TCCGCTATCGGCTGAATTTGATTGCGAGTGAGATATTTATGCCAGCCAGCCAGACGCAGACGCGCCGAGA
CAGAACTTAATGGGCCCGCTAACAGCGCGATTTGCTGGTGACCCAATGCGACCAGATGCTCCACGCCCAG
TCGCGTACCGTCTTCATGGGAGAAAATAATACTGTTGATGGGTGTCTGGTCAGAGACATCAAGAAATAAC
GCCGGAACATTAGTGCAGGCAGCTTCCACAGCAATGGCATCCTGGTCATCCAGCGGATAGTTAATGATCA
GCCCACTGACGCGTTGCGCGAGAAGATTGTGCACCGCCGCTTTACAGGCTTCGACGCCGCTTCGTTCTAC
CATCGACACCACCACGCTGGCACCCAGTTGATCGGCGCGAGATTTAATCGCCGCGACAATTTGCGACGGC
GCGTGCAGGGCCAGACTGGAGGTGGCAACGCCAATCAGCAACGACTGTTTGCCCGCCAGTTGTTGTGCCA
CGCGGTTGGGAATGTAATTCAGCTCCGCCATCGCCGCTTCCACTTTTTCCCGCGTTTTCGCAGAAACGTG
GCTGGCCTGGTTCACCACGCGGGAAACGGTCTGATAAGAGACACCGGCATACTCTGCGACATCGTATAAC
GTTACTGGTTTCACATTCACCACCCTGAATTGACTCTCTTCCGGGCGCTATCATGCCATACCGCGAAAGG
TTTTGCGCCATTCGATGGTGTCCGGGATCTCGACGCTCTCCCTTATGCGACTCCTGCATTAGGAAGCAGC
CCAGTAGTAGGTTGAGGCCGTTGAGCACCGCCGCCGCAAGGAATGGTGCATGCAAGGAGATGGCGCCCAA
CAGTCCCCCGGCCACGGGGCCTGCCACCATACCCACGCCGAAACAAGCGCTCATGAGCCCGAAGTGGCGA
GCCCGATCTTCCCCATCGGTGATGTCGGCGATATAGGCGCCAGCAACCGCACCTGTGGCGCCGGTGATGC
CGGCCACGATGCGTCCGGCGTAGAGGATCGAGATCTCGATCCCGCGAAATTAATACGACTCACTATAGGG
GAATTGTGAGCGGATAACAATTCCCCTCTAGAAATAATTTTGTTTAACTTTAAGAAGGAGATATACATAT
GAGTGAGGCAGAAGCCCGCCCGACTAACTTTATCCGTCAGATCATCGATGAAGATCTGGCCAGTGGTAAG
CACACCACAGTACACACCCGTTTCCCGCCGGAGCCGAATGGCTATCTGCATATTGGCCATGCGAAATCTA
TCTGCCTGAACTTCGGGATCGCCCAGGACTATAAAGGCCAGTGCAACCTGCGTTTCGACGACACTAACCC
GGTAAAAGAAGATATCGAGTATGTTGAGTCGATCAAAAACGACGTAGAGTGGTTAGGTTTTCACTGGTCT
GGTAACGTCCGTTACTCCTCCGATTATTTTGATCAGCTCCACGCCTATGCGATCGAACTGATCAATAAAG
GCCTGGCGTACGTTGATGAACTGACGCCGGAACAGATCCGCGAATACCGCGGCACCCTGACGCAACCGGG
TAAAAACAGCCCGTACCGCGACCGCAGCGTTGAAGAGAACCTGGCGCTGTTCGAAAAAATGCGTGCCGGT
GGTTTTGAAGAAGGTAAAGCCTGCCTGCGTGCGAAAATCGACATGGCTTCACCGTTTATCGTGATGCGCG
ATCCGGTGCTGTACCGTATTAAATTTGCTGAACACCACCAGACTGGCAACAAGTGGTGCATCTACCCGAT
GTACGACTTCACCCACTGCATCAGCGATGCCCTGGAAGGTATTACGCACTCTCTGTGTACGCTTGAGTTC
CAGGACAACCGTCGTCTGTACGACTGGGTACTGGACAACATCACGATTCCTGTTCACCCGCGCCAGTATG
AGTTCTCGCGCCTGAATCTGGAATACACCGTGATGTCCAAGCGTAAGTTGAACCTGCTGGTGACCGACAA
GCACGTTGAAGGCTGGGATGACCCGCGTATGCCGACCATTTCCGGTCTGCGTCGTCGTGGTTACACTGCG
GCTTCTATTCGTGAGTTCTGCAAACGCATCGGCGTGACCAAGCAGGACAACACCATTGAGATGGCGTCGC
TGGAATCCTGCATCCGTGAAGATCTCAACGAAAATGCGCCGCGCGCAATGGCGGTTATCGATCCGGTGAA
ACTGGTTATCGAAAACTATCAGGGCGAAGGCGAAATGGTTACCATGCCGAACCATCCGAACAAACCGGAA
ATGGGCAGCCGTCAGGTGCCGTTTAGCGGTGAGATTTGGATTGATCGCGCCGATTTCCGCGAAGAAGCTA
ACAAGCAGTACAAACGTCTGGTGCTGGGTAAAGAAGTGCGTCTGCGTAATGCTTATGTGATTAAGGCAGA
ACGCGTCGAGAAAGATGCCGAAGGTAATATCACCACCATCTTCTGTACTTATGACGCCGATACCTTAAGC
AAAGATCCGGCAGATGGTCGTAAAGTCAAAGGTGTTATTCACTGGGTGAGCGCGGCACATGCGCTGCCGG
TTGAAATCCGTTTGTATGACCGTCTGTTCAGCGTGCCTAACCCAGGTGCTGCGGATGATTTCCTGTCGGT
GATTAACCCGGAATCGCTGGTGATCAAACAGGGCTTTGCTGAACCGTCGCTGAAAGATGCGGTTGCGGGT
AAAGCATTCCAGTTTGAGCGTGAAGGTTACTTCTGCCTCGATAGCCGCCATTCTACGGCGGAAAAACCGG
TATTTAACCGCACCGTTGGGCTGCGTGATACCTGGGCGAAAGTAGGCGAGCTCGAGCACCACCACCACCA
CCACTGAGATCCGGCTGCTAACAAAGCCCGAAAGGAAGCTGAGTTGGCTGCTGCCACCGCTGAGCAATAA
CTAGCATAACCCCTTGGGGCCTCTAAACGGGTCTTGAGGGGTTTTTTGCTGAAAGGAGGAACTATATCCG
GATTGGCGAATGGG
[124 nt withheld, positions 4635-4758]
C
[91 nt withheld, positions 4760-4850]
A
[49 nt withheld, positions 4852-4900]
CCTTTGACGTTGGAGTCCACGTTCTTT
[37 nt withheld, positions 4928-4964]
ACCCTATCTCGGTCTATTCTTTTGATTTATAAGGGATTTTGCCGATTTCGGCCTATTGGTTAAAAAATGA
GCTGATTTAACAAAAATTTAACGCGAATTTTAACAAAATATTAACGCTTACAATTTAGGTGGCACTTTTC
GGGGAAATGTGCGCGGAACCCCTATTTGTTTATTTTTCTAAATACATTCAAATATGTATCCGCTCATGAG
ACAATAACCCTGATAAATGCTTCAATAATATTGAAAAAGGAAGAGTATGAGTATTCAACATTTCCGTGTC
GCCCTTATTCCCTTTTTTGCGGCATTTTGCCTTCCTGTTTTTGCTCACCCAGAAACGCTGGTGAAAGTAA
AAGATGCTGAAGATCAGTTGGGTGCACGAGTGGGTTACATCGAACTGGATCTCAACAGCGGTAAGATCCT
TGAGAGTTTTCGCCCCGAAGAACGTTTTCCAATGATGAGCACTTTTAAAGTTCTGCTATGTGGCGCGGTA
TTATCCCGTATTGACGCCGGGCAAGAGCAACTCGGTCGCCGCATACACTATTCTCAGAATGACTTGGTTG
AGTACTCACCAGTCACAGAAAAGCATCTTACGGATGGCATGACAGTAAGAGAATTATGCAGTGCTGCCAT
AACCATGAGTGATAACACTGCGGCCAACTTACTTCTGACAACGATCGGAGGACCGAAGGAGCTAACCGCT
TTTTTGCACAACATGGGGGATCATGTAACTCGCCTTGATCGTTGGGAACCGGAGCTGAATGAAGCCATAC
CAAACGACGAGCGTGACACCACGATGCCTGCAGCAATGGCAACAACGTTGCGCAAACTATTAACTGGCGA
ACTACTTACTCTAGCTTCCCGGCAACAATTAATAGACTGGATGGAGGCGGATAAAGTTGCAGGACCACTT
CTGCGCTCGGCCCTTCCGGCTGGCTGGTTTATTGCTGATAAATCTGGAGCCGGTGAGCGTGGGTCTCGCG
GTATCATTGCAGCACTGGGGCCAGATGGTAAGCCCTCCCGTATCGTAGTTATCTACACGACGGGGAGTCA
GGCAACTATGGATGAACGAAATAGACAGATCGCTGAGATAGGTGCCTCACTGATTAAGCATTGGTAACTG
TCAGACCAAGTTTACTCATATATACTTTAGATTGATTTAAAACTTCATTTTTAATTTAAAAGGATCTAGG
TGAAGATCCTTTTTGATAATCTCATGACCAAAATCCCTTAACGTGAGTTTTCGTTCCACTGAGCGTCAGA
CCCCGTAGAAAAGATCAAAGGATCTTCTTGAGATCCTTTTTTTCTGCGCGTAATCTGCTGCTTGCAAACA
AAAAAACCACCGCTACCAGCGGTGGTTTGTTTGCCGGATCAAGAGCTACCAACTCTTTTTCCGAAGGTAA
CTGGCTTCAGCAGAGCGCAGATACCAAATACTGTCCTTCTAGTGTAGCCGTAGTTAGGCCACCACTTCAA
GAACTCTGTAGCACCGCCTACATACCTCGCTCTGCTAATCCTGTTACCAGTGGCTGCTGCCAGTGGCGAT
AAGTCGTGTCTTACCGGGTTGGACTCAAGACGATAGTTACCGGATAAGGCGCAGCGGTCGGGCTGAACGG
GGGGTTCGTGCACACAGCCCAGCTTGGAGCGAACGACCTACACCGAACTGAGATACCTACAGCGTGAGCT
ATGAGAAAGCGCCACGCTTCCCGAAGGGAGAAAGGCGGACAGGTATCCGGTAAGCGGCAGGGTCGGAACA
GGAGAGCGCACGAGGGAGCTTCCAGGGGGAAACGCCTGGTATCTTTATAGTCCTGTCGGGTTTCGCCACC
TCTGACTTGAGCGTCGATTTTTGTGATGCTCGTCAGGGGGGCGGAGCCTATGGAAAAACGCCAGCAACGC
GGCCTTTTTACGGTTCCTGGCCTTTTGCTGGCCTTTTGCTCACATGTTCTTTCCTGCGTTATCCCCTGAT
TCTGTGGATAACCGTATTACCGCCTTTGAGTGAGCTGATACCGCTCGCCGCAGCCGAACGACCGAGCGCA
GCGAGTCAGTGAGCGAGGAAGCGGAAGAGCG
